Addgene plasmid #140876: pME-mScarlet-STOP
Purpose: Multisite Gateway middle entry vector for expression of untagged mScarlet.
Depositing lab: Rob Parton. Depositing organization: University of Queensland, Institute for Molecular Bioscience. Publication: In vivo cell biological screening identifies an endocytic capture mechanism for T-tubule formation. Hall TE, Martel N, Ariotti N, Xiong Z, Lo HP, Ferguson C, Rae J, Lim YW, Parton RG. Nat Commun. 2020 Jul 24;11(1):3711. doi: 10.1038/s41467-020-17486-w. PubMed 32709891.
Backbone
  Vector backbone: pDONR-221
  Backbone manufacturer: Invitrogen
  Vector type: Gateway entry clone
Growth in bacteria
  Bacterial resistance: Kanamycin, 50 μg/mL
  Growth temperature: 37°C
  Growth strain: DH5alpha
  Copy number: High Copy
Gene/Insert
  Gene/Insert name: mScarlet
  Species: Synthetic
Terms and licenses: Academic/Nonprofit Terms; Industry Terms: Not Available to Industry
How to cite: pME-mScarlet-STOP was a gift from Rob Parton (Addgene plasmid # 140876 ; http://n2t.net/addgene:140876 ; RRID:Addgene_140876)
