[The description below was written by a language model from this plasmid's Addgene catalogue record and pLannotate feature annotations shown in this document.]
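Description:
pME-mScarlet-STOP is a Multisite Gateway middle entry clone built on the Invitrogen pDONR-221 backbone, about 3.2 kb in size. It is a bacterial shuttle for cloning rather than an expression vector. It is maintained in E. coli through a high-copy ColE1/pUC-type origin of replication and selected with kanamycin through an aminoglycoside phosphotransferase (KanR) gene. Backbone remnants typical of pDONR vectors are also annotated. These include the rrnB T1 and T2 transcription terminators upstream of the cloning site, which insulate the insert from read-through transcription. There are also short lacI and lacZα fragments, and a T7 promoter on the opposite strand just beyond attL2.

The payload is the coding sequence of mScarlet, a synthetic, constitutively fluorescent red protein, flanked by attL1 and attL2 recombination sites. No eukaryotic promoter or polyadenylation signal is present in the entry clone. Expression depends on the elements brought together by LR Clonase recombination, which places the middle-position insert between a 5' entry element (typically a promoter) and a 3' entry element in a destination vector. The "STOP" in the name and the stated purpose indicate that the reading frame ends within the insert, so mScarlet is produced as an untagged, unfused protein rather than reading through into a downstream element. It can therefore supply a free red fluorescent marker or a control alongside mScarlet fusion constructs. The particular promoters and destination vectors intended for it are not stated in the record. The two sequence records, one from the depositor and one from repository sequencing, are the same length and carry the same features in the same order, differing only in where numbering of the circular sequence starts.
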