Features (pLannotate 1.2.2; 10 found; start..end, strand, type, name):
    121..213     +  CDS            lacI (fragment): lac repressor; lacI; The lac repressor binds to the lac operator to inhibit transcription in E. coli. This inhibition can be relieved by adding lactose or isopropyl-β-D-thiogalactopyranoside (IPTG).
    268..295     -  terminator     rrnB T2 terminator: transcription terminator T2 from the E. coli rrnB gene
    427..470     +  terminator     rrnB T1 terminator: Escherichia coli rrnB; transcription terminator T1 from the E. coli rrnB gene
    517..553     -  CDS            lacZα (fragment): LacZα fragment of β-galactosidase; lacZ fragment
    569..668     +  protein_bind   attL1: mutant version of attL; recombination site for the Gateway® LR reaction LR Clonase™
    675..1370    +  CDS            mScarlet: mScarlet is a basic (constitutively fluorescent) red fluorescent protein published in 2016, derived from synthetic construct. It has moderate acid sensitivity.
   1373..1472    -  protein_bind   attL2: mutant version of attL; recombination site for the Gateway® LR reaction LR Clonase™
   1490..1508    -  promoter       T7 promoter: promoter for bacteriophage T7 RNA polymerase
   1642..2451    +  CDS            KanR: aminoglycoside phosphotransferase; aph(3')-Ia; confers resistance to kanamycin in bacteria or G418 (Geneticin®) in eukaryotes
   2598..3186    +  rep_origin     ori: high-copy-number ColE1/pMB1/pBR322/pUC origin of replication
>Addgene plasmid #140876 | pME-mScarlet-STOP | depositor full sequence | sequence record 274124 | pME-mScarlet-STOP sequence 3248 bps
CTTTCCTGCGTTATCCCCTGATTCTGTGGATAACCGTATTACCGCCTTTGAGTGAGCTGATACCGCTCGC
CGCAGCCGAACGACCGAGCGCAGCGAGTCAGTGAGCGAGGAAGCGGAAGAGCGCCCAATACGCAAACCGC
CTCTCCCCGCGCGTTGGCCGATTCATTAATGCAGCTGGCACGACAGGTTTCCCGACTGGAAAGCGGGCAG
TGAGCGCAACGCAATTAATACGCGTACCGCTAGCCAGGAAGAGTTTGTAGAAACGCAAAAAGGCCATCCG
TCAGGATGGCCTTCTGCTTAGTTTGATGCCTGGCAGTTTATGGCGGGCGTCCTGCCCGCCACCCTCCGGG
CCGTTGCTTCACAACGTTCAAATCCGCTCCCGGCGGATTTGTCCTACTCAGGAGAGCGTTCACCGACAAA
CAACAGATAAAACGAAAGGCCCAGTCTTCCGACTGAGCCTTTCGTTTTATTTGATGCCTGGCAGTTCCCT
ACTCTCGCGTTAACGCTAGCATGGATGTTTTCCCAGTCACGACGTTGTAAAACGACGGCCAGTCTTAAGC
TCGGGCCCCAAATAATGATTTTATTTTGACTGATAGTGACCTGTTCGTTGCAACACATTGATGAGCAATG
CTTTTTTATAATGCCAACTTTGTACAAAAAAGCAGGCTGCCACCATGGTATCTAAAGGAGAGGCTGTCAT
CAAAGAGTTTATGAGATTTAAAGTCCACATGGAGGGAAGCATGAACGGTCATGAGTTTGAAATAGAAGGA
GAAGGTGAGGGTCGACCTTACGAAGGTACCCAGACCGCGAAGTTGAAAGTTACCAAAGGGGGCCCCTTGC
CGTTCAGTTGGGACATCCTGTCCCCTCAATTTATGTACGGAAGCAGGGCTTTTACGAAACATCCGGCTGA
CATTCCCGATTACTATAAGCAAAGTTTCCCCGAGGGCTTTAAGTGGGAGCGCGTAATGAATTTTGAGGAT
GGCGGTGCTGTTACAGTCACACAGGATACATCCCTCGAAGACGGAACGTTGATCTACAAAGTTAAACTTC
GCGGGACTAACTTCCCGCCCGATGGCCCTGTGATGCAAAAGAAGACTATGGGATGGGAGGCCAGCACGGA
AAGACTCTACCCTGAAGATGGCGTACTTAAAGGTGATATAAAAATGGCTCTGCGCCTGAAGGATGGAGGT
CGTTACCTCGCCGATTTCAAGACCACCTACAAAGCCAAAAAACCCGTGCAGATGCCTGGCGCATATAATG
TAGATAGGAAGCTGGACATCACTAGCCATAATGAAGATTACACCGTTGTAGAGCAATACGAACGATCAGA
GGGCCGTCACTCAACCGGCGGTATGGATGAACTCTATAAGTAACCCAGCTTTCTTGTACAAAGTTGGCAT
TATAAGAAAGCATTGCTTATCAATTTGTTGCAACGAACAGGTCACTATCAGTCAAAATAAAATCATTATT
TGCCATCCAGCTGATATCCCCTATAGTGAGTCGTATTACATGGTCATAGCTGTTTCCTGGCAGCTCTGGC
CCGTGTCTCAAAATCTCTGATGTTACATTGCACAAGATAAAATAATATCATCATGAACAATAAAACTGTC
TGCTTACATAAACAGTAATACAAGGGGTGTTATGAGCCATATTCAACGGGAAACGTCGAGGCCGCGATTA
AATTCCAACATGGATGCTGATTTATATGGGTATAAATGGGCTCGCGATAATGTCGGGCAATCAGGTGCGA
CAATCTATCGCTTGTATGGGAAGCCCGATGCGCCAGAGTTGTTTCTGAAACATGGCAAAGGTAGCGTTGC
CAATGATGTTACAGATGAGATGGTCAGACTAAACTGGCTGACGGAATTTATGCCTCTTCCGACCATCAAG
CATTTTATCCGTACTCCTGATGATGCATGGTTACTCACCACTGCGATCCCCGGAAAAACAGCATTCCAGG
TATTAGAAGAATATCCTGATTCAGGTGAAAATATTGTTGATGCGCTGGCAGTGTTCCTGCGCCGGTTGCA
TTCGATTCCTGTTTGTAATTGTCCTTTTAACAGCGATCGCGTATTTCGTCTCGCTCAGGCGCAATCACGA
ATGAATAACGGTTTGGTTGATGCGAGTGATTTTGATGACGAGCGTAATGGCTGGCCTGTTGAACAAGTCT
GGAAAGAAATGCATAAACTTTTGCCATTCTCACCGGATTCAGTCGTCACTCATGGTGATTTCTCACTTGA
TAACCTTATTTTTGACGAGGGGAAATTAATAGGTTGTATTGATGTTGGACGAGTCGGAATCGCAGACCGA
TACCAGGATCTTGCCATCCTATGGAACTGCCTCGGTGAGTTTTCTCCTTCATTACAGAAACGGCTTTTTC
AAAAATATGGTATTGATAATCCTGATATGAATAAATTGCAGTTTCATTTGATGCTCGATGAGTTTTTCTA
ATCAGAATTGGTTAATTGGTTGTAACACTGGCAGAGCATTACGCTGACTTGACGGGACGGCGCAAGCTCA
TGACCAAAATCCCTTAACGTGAGTTACGCGTCGTTCCACTGAGCGTCAGACCCCGTAGAAAAGATCAAAG
GATCTTCTTGAGATCCTTTTTTTCTGCGCGTAATCTGCTGCTTGCAAACAAAAAAACCACCGCTACCAGC
GGTGGTTTGTTTGCCGGATCAAGAGCTACCAACTCTTTTTCCGAAGGTAACTGGCTTCAGCAGAGCGCAG
ATACCAAATACTGTTCTTCTAGTGTAGCCGTAGTTAGGCCACCACTTCAAGAACTCTGTAGCACCGCCTA
CATACCTCGCTCTGCTAATCCTGTTACCAGTGGCTGCTGCCAGTGGCGATAAGTCGTGTCTTACCGGGTT
GGACTCAAGACGATAGTTACCGGATAAGGCGCAGCGGTCGGGCTGAACGGGGGGTTCGTGCACACAGCCC
AGCTTGGAGCGAACGACCTACACCGAACTGAGATACCTACAGCGTGAGCTATGAGAAAGCGCCACGCTTC
CCGAAGGGAGAAAGGCGGACAGGTATCCGGTAAGCGGCAGGGTCGGAACAGGAGAGCGCACGAGGGAGCT
TCCAGGGGGAAACGCCTGGTATCTTTATAGTCCTGTCGGGTTTCGCCACCTCTGACTTGAGCGTCGATTT
TTGTGATGCTCGTCAGGGGGGCGGAGCCTATGGAAAAACGCCAGCAACGCGGCCTTTTTACGGTTCCTGG
CCTTTTGCTGGCCTTTTGCTCACATGTT
