Features (pLannotate 1.2.2; 10 found; start..end, strand, type, name):
    315..407     +  CDS            lacI (fragment): lac repressor; lacI; The lac repressor binds to the lac operator to inhibit transcription in E. coli. This inhibition can be relieved by adding lactose or isopropyl-β-D-thiogalactopyranoside (IPTG).
    462..489     -  terminator     rrnB T2 terminator: transcription terminator T2 from the E. coli rrnB gene
    621..664     +  terminator     rrnB T1 terminator: Escherichia coli rrnB; transcription terminator T1 from the E. coli rrnB gene
    711..747     -  CDS            lacZα (fragment): LacZα fragment of β-galactosidase; lacZ fragment
    763..862     +  protein_bind   attL1: mutant version of attL; recombination site for the Gateway® LR reaction LR Clonase™
    869..1564    +  CDS            mScarlet: mScarlet is a basic (constitutively fluorescent) red fluorescent protein published in 2016, derived from synthetic construct. It has moderate acid sensitivity.
   1567..1666    -  protein_bind   attL2: mutant version of attL; recombination site for the Gateway® LR reaction LR Clonase™
   1684..1702    -  promoter       T7 promoter: promoter for bacteriophage T7 RNA polymerase
   1836..2645    +  CDS            KanR: aminoglycoside phosphotransferase; aph(3')-Ia; confers resistance to kanamycin in bacteria or G418 (Geneticin®) in eukaryotes
   2792..132     +  rep_origin     ori (across the origin): high-copy-number ColE1/pMB1/pBR322/pUC origin of replication
>Addgene plasmid #140876 | pME-mScarlet-STOP | addgene full sequence | sequence record 325152 | Addgene NGS Result
GGAACAGGAGAGCGCACGAGGGAGCTTCCAGGGGGAAACGCCTGGTATCTTTATAGTCCTGTCGGGTTTC
GCCACCTCTGACTTGAGCGTCGATTTTTGTGATGCTCGTCAGGGGGGCGGAGCCTATGGAAAAACGCCAG
CAACGCGGCCTTTTTACGGTTCCTGGCCTTTTGCTGGCCTTTTGCTCACATGTTCTTTCCTGCGTTATCC
CCTGATTCTGTGGATAACCGTATTACCGCCTTTGAGTGAGCTGATACCGCTCGCCGCAGCCGAACGACCG
AGCGCAGCGAGTCAGTGAGCGAGGAAGCGGAAGAGCGCCCAATACGCAAACCGCCTCTCCCCGCGCGTTG
GCCGATTCATTAATGCAGCTGGCACGACAGGTTTCCCGACTGGAAAGCGGGCAGTGAGCGCAACGCAATT
AATACGCGTACCGCTAGCCAGGAAGAGTTTGTAGAAACGCAAAAAGGCCATCCGTCAGGATGGCCTTCTG
CTTAGTTTGATGCCTGGCAGTTTATGGCGGGCGTCCTGCCCGCCACCCTCCGGGCCGTTGCTTCACAACG
TTCAAATCCGCTCCCGGCGGATTTGTCCTACTCAGGAGAGCGTTCACCGACAAACAACAGATAAAACGAA
AGGCCCAGTCTTCCGACTGAGCCTTTCGTTTTATTTGATGCCTGGCAGTTCCCTACTCTCGCGTTAACGC
TAGCATGGATGTTTTCCCAGTCACGACGTTGTAAAACGACGGCCAGTCTTAAGCTCGGGCCCCAAATAAT
GATTTTATTTTGACTGATAGTGACCTGTTCGTTGCAACAAATTGATGAGCAATGCTTTTTTATAATGCCA
ACTTTGTACAAAAAAGCAGGCTGCCACCATGGTATCTAAAGGAGAGGCTGTCATCAAAGAGTTTATGAGA
TTTAAAGTCCACATGGAGGGAAGCATGAACGGTCATGAGTTTGAAATAGAAGGAGAAGGTGAGGGTCGAC
CTTACGAAGGTACCCAGACCGCGAAGTTGAAAGTTACCAAAGGGGGCCCCTTGCCGTTCAGTTGGGACAT
CCTGTCCCCTCAATTTATGTACGGAAGCAGGGCTTTTACGAAACATCCGGCTGACATTCCCGATTACTAT
AAGCAAAGTTTCCCCGAGGGCTTTAAGTGGGAGCGCGTAATGAATTTTGAGGATGGCGGTGCTGTTACAG
TCACACAGGATACATCCCTCGAAGACGGAACGTTGATCTACAAAGTTAAACTTCGCGGGACTAACTTCCC
GCCCGATGGCCCTGTGATGCAAAAGAAGACTATGGGATGGGAGGCCAGCACGGAAAGACTCTACCCTGAA
GATGGCGTACTTAAAGGTGATATAAAAATGGCTCTGCGCCTGAAGGATGGAGGTCGTTACCTCGCCGATT
TCAAGACCACCTACAAAGCCAAAAAACCCGTGCAGATGCCTGGCGCATATAATGTAGATAGGAAGCTGGA
CATCACTAGCCATAATGAAGATTACACCGTTGTAGAGCAATACGAACGATCAGAGGGCCGTCACTCAACC
GGCGGTATGGATGAACTCTATAAGTAACCCAGCTTTCTTGTACAAAGTTGGCATTATAAGAAAGCATTGC
TTATCAATTTGTTGCAACGAACAGGTCACTATCAGTCAAAATAAAATCATTATTTGCCATCCAGCTGATA
TCCCCTATAGTGAGTCGTATTACATGGTCATAGCTGTTTCCTGGCAGCTCTGGCCCGTGTCTCAAAATCT
CTGATGTTACATTGCACAAGATAAAAATATATCATCATGAACAATAAAACTGTCTGCTTACATAAACAGT
AATACAAGGGGTGTTATGAGCCATATTCAACGGGAAACGTCGAGGCCGCGATTAAATTCCAACATGGATG
CTGATTTATATGGGTATAAATGGGCTCGCGATAATGTCGGGCAATCAGGTGCGACAATCTATCGCTTGTA
TGGGAAGCCCGATGCGCCAGAGTTGTTTCTGAAACATGGCAAAGGTAGCGTTGCCAATGATGTTACAGAT
GAGATGGTCAGACTAAACTGGCTGACGGAATTTATGCCTCTTCCGACCATCAAGCATTTTATCCGTACTC
CTGATGATGCATGGTTACTCACCACTGCGATCCCCGGAAAAACAGCATTCCAGGTATTAGAAGAATATCC
TGATTCAGGTGAAAATATTGTTGATGCGCTGGCAGTGTTCCTGCGCCGGTTGCATTCGATTCCTGTTTGT
AATTGTCCTTTTAACAGCGATCGCGTATTTCGTCTCGCTCAGGCGCAATCACGAATGAATAACGGTTTGG
TTGATGCGAGTGATTTTGATGACGAGCGTAATGGCTGGCCTGTTGAACAAGTCTGGAAAGAAATGCATAA
ACTTTTGCCATTCTCACCGGATTCAGTCGTCACTCATGGTGATTTCTCACTTGATAACCTTATTTTTGAC
GAGGGGAAATTAATAGGTTGTATTGATGTTGGACGAGTCGGAATCGCAGACCGATACCAGGATCTTGCCA
TCCTATGGAACTGCCTCGGTGAGTTTTCTCCTTCATTACAGAAACGGCTTTTTCAAAAATATGGTATTGA
TAATCCTGATATGAATAAATTGCAGTTTCATTTGATGCTCGATGAGTTTTTCTAATCAGAATTGGTTAAT
TGGTTGTAACACTGGCAGAGCATTACGCTGACTTGACGGGACGGCGCAAGCTCATGACCAAAATCCCTTA
ACGTGAGTTACGCGTCGTTCCACTGAGCGTCAGACCCCGTAGAAAAGATCAAAGGATCTTCTTGAGATCC
TTTTTTTCTGCGCGTAATCTGCTGCTTGCAAACAAAAAAACCACCGCTACCAGCGGTGGTTTGTTTGCCG
GATCAAGAGCTACCAACTCTTTTTCCGAAGGTAACTGGCTTCAGCAGAGCGCAGATACCAAATACTGTTC
TTCTAGTGTAGCCGTAGTTAGGCCACCACTTCAAGAACTCTGTAGCACCGCCTACATACCTCGCTCTGCT
AATCCTGTTACCAGTGGCTGCTGCCAGTGGCGATAAGTCGTGTCTTACCGGGTTGGACTCAAGACGATAG
TTACCGGATAAGGCGCAGCGGTCGGGCTGAACGGGGGGTTCGTGCACACAGCCCAGCTTGGAGCGAACGA
CCTACACCGAACTGAGATACCTACAGCGTGAGCTATGAGAAAGCGCCACGCTTCCCGAAGGGAGAAAGGC
GGACAGGTATCCGGTAAGCGGCAGGGTC
